>Addgene plasmid #220715 | AiP1793 - pAAV-AiE0600m-minBG-iCre(297T)-BGHpA | addgene full sequence | sequence record 465234 | Addgene NGS Result
CCTGCAGGCAGCTGCGCGCTCGCTCGCTCACTGAGGCCGCCCGGGCGTCGGGCGACCTTTGGTCGCCCGG
CCTCAGTGAGCGAGCGAGCGCGCAGAGAGGGAGTGGCCAACTCCATCACTAGGGGTTCCTGCGGCCGCAC
GCGTAACAGGACTTCAGGGAAGGCCACGGAGCTTAAGCAAGAACTTGCCCAAAGTTTAGAAAGAAAGCTC
CAAGTTACAGAACCAAGTGCCCGACCCCAGAGTCTTTCTTTGTCTGACCTGAGGGCTTTCTGTTAAAATC
CTTATACAGCAGATAAGTAAGTCAGCAGTCTTAGAGGTGGGAAGAGGTCTGTCTGCCAGTCATCTGGCTC
CCTGCAAACACAGGCATCCCCACCCCTGAACAATTTTCTTCATAGGAAAGTTGTGAGGGAAGTCACAGGT
GCAGACACCGCCCCGGGGGGGGAGGGGGGGCTCAGAGTTGTTCCTTCATTCAGTCACCAATTCAGTCTTC
CAGAATCAAGGCCCTATTGACAGAGGGCTAAGCCACCGGGGCGCTGCCTTCAAGGTAAGAGGCATAGATC
AGTCTCCTGAATGTAGAGGGATGAATTCCCTCCTTCACATAAGTGAAAGCGATCATAGGGAACGGAGGCA
TCATTAGGGCGCCCTCCTTCTGACAGGGATGCAGACAGGCAGGTGAGGGTGGAGGGGTGTGGCCCAGGGC
ACATTCAGAGCCAAACTCTGTTGAGAACAAGGCAGGTGTTTCTGAAAACCTCTCTGATTGCACCCGTACC
CTCCCATCAGGCCCGAATCGCACACCTCTCTGCCTCTCCTCAGACGCCGGCCCACATGGCTTTTGAAAAC
CTGGGGAGATTATACCTTCCAGCTTGCTTTGCTGAGTCTGAGGAACCTGGCTGCCTTTTCTCTTCTGTTA
ACTGCAATCAAACTGGTTTTGAGCACCAGCCCCAAGATGTCTTTGCCAGTCCACATCCATCTTCCATGAT
GAGCTAAGGTTCCCTATTTGTACCCTTACTTTCTGGGCTGAGTCATGACATCTGGGAGAGCTCGGGCTGG
GCATAAAAGTCAGGGCAGAGCCATCTATTGCTTACATTTGCTTCTGGGATCCAGATCTTTCGAAGCTAGC
CACCATGGTGCCCAAGAAGAAGAGGAAAGTCTCCAACCTGCTGACTGTGCACCAAAACCTGCCTGCCCTC
CCTGTGGATGCCACCTCTGATGAAGTCAGGAAGAACCTGATGGACATGTTCAGGGACAGGCAGGCCTTCT
CTGAACACACCTGGAAGATGCTCCTGTCTGTGTGCAGATCCTGGGCTGCCTGGTGCAAGCTGAACAACAG
GAAATGGTTCCCTGCTGAACCTGAGGATGTGAGGGACTACCTCCTGTACCTGCAAGCCAGAGGCCTGGCT
GTGAAGACCATCCAACAGCACCTGGGCCAGCTCAACATGCTGCACAGGAGATCTGGCCTGCCTCGCCCTT
CTGACTCCAATGCTGTGTCCCTGGTGATGAGGAGAATCAGAAAGGAGAATGTGGATGCTGGGGAGAGAGC
CAAGCAGGCCCTGGCCTTTGAACGCACTGACTTTGACCAAGTCAGATCCCTGATGGAGAACTCTGACAGA
TGCCAGGACATCAGGAACCTGGCCTTCCTGGGCATTGCCTACAACACCCTGCTGCGCATTGCCGAAATTG
CCAGAATCAGAGTGAAGGACATCTCCCGCACCGATGGTGGGAGAATGCTGATCCACATTGGCAGGACCAA
GACCCTGGTGTCCACAGCTGGTGTGGAGAAGGCCCTGTCCCTGGGGGTTACCAAGCTGGTGGAGAGATGG
ATCTCTGTGTCTGGTGTGGCTGATGACCCCAACAACTACCTGTTCTGCCGGGTCAGAAAGAATGGTGTGG
CTGCCCCTTCTGCCACCTCCCAACTGTCCACCCGGGCCCTGGAAGGGATCTTTGAGGCCACCCACCGCCT
GATCTATGGTGCCAAGGATGACTCTGGGCAGAGATACCTGGCCTGGTCTGGCCACTCTGCCAGAGTGGGT
GCTGCCACCGACATGGCCAGGGCTGGTGTGTCCATCCCTGAAATCATGCAGGCTGGTGGCTGGACCAATG
TGAACATTGTGATGAACTACATCAGAAACCTGGACTCTGAGACTGGGGCCATGGTGAGGCTGCTCGAAGA
TGGGGACTGAGGCGCGCCGAATTCAAGCTTCTCGAGAGATCTTCGACTGTGCCTTCTAGTTGCCAGCCAT
CTGTTGTTTGCCCCTCCCCCGTGCCTTCCTTGACCCTGGAAGGTGCCACTCCCACTGTCCTTTCCTAATA
AAATGAGGAAATTGCATCGCATTGTCTGAGTAGGTGTCATTCTATTCTGGGGGGTGGGGTGGGGCAGGAC
AGCAAGGGGGAGGATTGGGAAGACAATAGCAGGCATGAGATCTCACGTGCGGACCGAGCGGCCGCAGGAA
CCCCTAGTGATGGAGTTGGCCACTCCCTCTCTGCGCGCTCGCTCGCTCACTGAGGCCGGGCGACCAAAGG
TCGCCCGACGCCCGGGCTTTGCCCGGGCGGCCTCAGTGAGCGAGCGAGCGCGCAGCTGCCTGCAGGGGCG
CCTGATGCGGTATTTTCTCCTTACGCATCTGTGCGGTATTTCACACCGCATA
[95 nt withheld, positions 2643-2737]
T
[46 nt withheld, positions 2739-2784]
C
[141 nt withheld, positions 2786-2926]
CCTTTGACGTTGGAGTCCACGTTCTTT
[37 nt withheld, positions 2954-2990]
ACTCTATCTCGGGCTATTCTTTTGATTTATAAGGGATTTTGCCGATTTCGGTCTATTGGTTAAAAAATGA
GCTGATTTAACAAAAATTTAACGCGAATTTTAACAAAATATTAACGTTTACAATTTTATGGTGCACTCTC
AGTACAATCTGCTCTGATGCCGCATAGTTAAGCCAGCCCCGACACCCGCCAACACCCGCTGACGCGCCCT
GACGGGCTTGTCTGCTCCCGGCATCCGCTTACAGACAAGCTGTGACCGTCTCCGGGAGCTGCATGTGTCA
GAGGTTTTCACCGTCATCACCGAAACGCGCGAGACGAAAGGGCCTCGTGATACGCCTATTTTTATAGGTT
AATGTCATGATAATAATGGTTTCTTAGACGTCAGGTGGCACTTTTCGGGGAAATGTGCGCGGAACCCCTA
TTTGTTTATTTTTCTAAATACATTCAAATATGTATCCGCTCATGAGACAATAACCCTGATAAATGCTTCA
ATAATATTGAAAAAGGAAGAGTATGAGTATTCAACATTTCCGTGTCGCCCTTATTCCCTTTTTTGCGGCA
TTTTGCCTTCCTGTTTTTGCTCACCCAGAAACGCTGGTGAAAGTAAAAGATGCTGAAGATCAGTTGGGTG
CACGAGTGGGTTACATCGAACTGGATCTCAACAGCGGTAAGATCCTTGAGAGTTTTCGCCCCGAAGAACG
TTTTCCAATGATGAGCACTTTTAAAGTTCTGCTATGTGGCGCGGTATTATCCCGTATTGACGCCGGGCAA
GAGCAACTCGGTCGCCGCATACACTATTCTCAGAATGACTTGGTTGAGTACTCACCAGTCACAGAAAAGC
ATCTTACGGATGGCATGACAGTAAGAGAATTATGCAGTGCTGCCATAACCATGAGTGATAACACTGCGGC
CAACTTACTTCTGACAACGATCGGAGGACCGAAGGAGCTAACCGCTTTTTTGCACAACATGGGGGATCAT
GTAACTCGCCTTGATCGTTGGGAACCGGAGCTGAATGAAGCCATACCAAACGACGAGCGTGACACCACGA
TGCCTGTAGCAATGGCAACAACGTTGCGCAAACTATTAACTGGCGAACTACTTACTCTAGCTTCCCGGCA
ACAATTAATAGACTGGATGGAGGCGGATAAAGTTGCAGGACCACTTCTGCGCTCGGCCCTTCCGGCTGGC
TGGTTTATTGCTGATAAATCTGGAGCCGGTGAGCGTGGGTCTCGCGGTATCATTGCAGCACTGGGGCCAG
ATGGTAAGCCCTCCCGTATCGTAGTTATCTACACGACGGGGAGTCAGGCAACTATGGATGAACGAAATAG
ACAGATCGCTGAGATAGGTGCCTCACTGATTAAGCATTGGTAACTGTCAGACCAAGTTTACTCATATATA
CTTTAGATTGATTTAAAACTTCATTTTTAATTTAAAAGGATCTAGGTGAAGATCCTTTTTGATAATCTCA
TGACCAAAATCCCTTAACGTGAGTTTTCGTTCCACTGAGCGTCAGACCCCGTAGAAAAGATCAAAGGATC
TTCTTGAGATCCTTTTTTTCTGCGCGTAATCTGCTGCTTGCAAACAAAAAAACCACCGCTACCAGCGGTG
GTTTGTTTGCCGGATCAAGAGCTACCAACTCTTTTTCCGAAGGTAACTGGCTTCAGCAGAGCGCAGATAC
CAAATACTGTTCTTCTAGTGTAGCCGTAGTTAGGCCACCACTTCAAGAACTCTGTAGCACCGCCTACATA
CCTCGCTCTGCTAATCCTGTTACCAGTGGCTGCTGCCAGTGGCGATAAGTCGTGTCTTACCGGGTTGGAC
TCAAGACGATAGTTACCGGATAAGGCGCAGCGGTCGGGCTGAACGGGGGGTTCGTGCACACAGCCCAGCT
TGGAGCGAACGACCTACACCGAACTGAGATACCTACAGCGTGAGCTATGAGAAAGCGCCACGCTTCCCGA
AGGGAGAAAGGCGGACAGGTATCCGGTAAGCGGCAGGGTCGGAACAGGAGAGCGCACGAGGGAGCTTCCA
GGGGGAAACGCCTGGTATCTTTATAGTCCTGTCGGGTTTCGCCACCTCTGACTTGAGCGTCGATTTTTGT
GATGCTCGTCAGGGGGGCGGAGCCTATGGAAAAACGCCAGCAACGCGGCCTTTTTACGGTTCCTGGCCTT
TTGCTGGCCTTTTGCTCACATGT
Features (pLannotate 1.2.2; 12 found; start..end, strand, type, name):
     12..39      +  repeat_region  AAV2 ITR (fragment): inverted terminal repeat of adeno-associated virus serotype 2 inverted
     68..95      +  repeat_region  AAV2 ITR (fragment): inverted terminal repeat of adeno-associated virus serotype 2 inverted
   1152..2177    +  CDS            cre: RECR_BPP1 - Experimental evidence at protein level: Swiss-Prot protein existence level 1. Catalyzes site-specific recombination between two 34-base- pair LOXP sites. Its role is to maintain the phage genome as a monomeric unit-copy plasmid in the lysogenic state. From Escherichia phage P1 (Bacteriophage P1).
   2217..2328    +  polyA_signal   bGH poly(A) signal: bovine growth hormone polyadenylation signal
   2446..2586    +  repeat_region  AAV2 ITR: inverted terminal repeat of adeno-associated virus serotype 2 inverted
   2591..2642    -  misc_feature   bom (fragment): basis of mobility region from pBR322
   2661..3116    +  rep_origin     f1 ori (sequence partly withheld): f1 bacteriophage origin of replication; arrow indicates direction of (+) strand synthesis
   3117..3166    -  misc_feature   bom (fragment): basis of mobility region from pBR322
   3268..3303    -  CDS            rop (fragment): Rop protein, which maintains plasmids at low copy number; rop
   3398..3502    +  promoter       AmpR promoter: bla
   3503..4363    +  CDS            AmpR: β-lactamase; bla; confers resistance to ampicillin, carbenicillin, and related antibiotics
   4534..5122    +  rep_origin     ori: high-copy-number ColE1/pMB1/pBR322/pUC origin of replication
