[The description below was written by a language model from this plasmid's Addgene catalogue record and pLannotate feature annotations shown in this document.]
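Description:
AiP1793 - pAAV-AiE0600m-minBG-iCre(297T)-BGHpA is an adeno-associated virus transfer plasmid built on a pAAV2 backbone, about 5.2 kb in total, intended for packaging into recombinant AAV for delivery to brain tissue. In bacteria it is maintained by a high-copy ColE1/pUC-type origin and selected through the β-lactamase (AmpR) gene under its native bla promoter. An f1 phage origin and small remnants of pBR322 bom and rop sequences are also annotated in the backbone. The expression cassette is flanked by AAV2 inverted terminal repeats, which provide the cis signals for genome replication and encapsidation. The downstream ITR is annotated in full, whereas the upstream one is detected only as two short fragments, which is common for these structured repeats in sequencing-based annotation.

Between the ITRs, the payload consists of the AiE0600m enhancer placed upstream of a minimal beta-globin promoter (minBG), driving iCre(R297T), a synthetic codon-improved Cre recombinase carrying the R297T substitution, followed by the bovine growth hormone polyadenylation signal. The enhancer and minimal promoter are not called by the automated annotation but presumably occupy the unannotated region ahead of the Cre coding sequence. The minimal promoter has little activity of its own, so Cre expression depends on the enhancer, which restricts it to particular brain cell populations. The record does not say which populations AiE0600m targets. Cre then recombines loxP-flanked sequences, so the virus can switch on Cre-dependent reporters or effectors in reporter mice or co-delivered vectors. It belongs to a collection of enhancer AAVs for genetic access to cortical cell types.
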