Addgene plasmid #220715: AiP1793 - pAAV-AiE0600m-minBG-iCre(297T)-BGHpA
Purpose: AiE0600m is an enhancer sequence, designed to induce cre-dependent recombination in specific populations of brain cells
Depositing lab: Allen Institute for Brain Science & Bosiljka Tasic. Depositing organization: Allen Institute. Publication: A suite of enhancer AAVs and transgenic mouse lines for genetic access to cortical cell types. Ben-Simon Y, Hooper M, Narayan S, Daigle TL, Dwivedi D, Way SW, Oster A, Stafford DA, Mich JK, Taormina MJ, Martinez RA, Opitz-Araya X, Roth JR, Alexander JR, Allen S, Amster A, Arbuckle J, Ayala A, Baker PM, Bakken TE, Barcelli T, Barta S, Bendrick J, Bertagnolli D, Bielstein C, Bishwakarma P, Bowlus J, Boyer G, Brouner K, Casian B, Casper T, Chakka AB, Chakrabarty R, Chance RK, Chavan S, Clark M, Colbert K, Collman F, Daniel S, Departee M, DiValentin P, Donadio N, Dotson N, Egdorf T, Fliss T, Gabitto M, Garcia J, Gary A, Gasperini M, Gloe J, Goldy J, Gore BB, Graybuck L, Greisman N, Haeseleer F, Halterman C, Haradon Z, Hastings SD, Helback O, Ho W, Hockemeyer D, Huang C, Huff S, Hunker A, Johansen N, Jones D, Juneau Z, Kalmbach B, Kannan M, Khem S, Kussick E, Kutsal R, Larsen R, Lee C, Lee AY, Leibly M, Lenz GH, Li S, Liang E, Lusk N, Madigan Z, Malloy J, Malone J, McCue R, Melchor J, Mollenkopf T, Moosman S, Morin E, Newman D, Ng L, Ngo K, Omstead V, Otto S, Oyama A, Pena N, Pham T, Phillips E, Pom CA, Potekhina L, Ransford S, Ray PL, Rette D, Reynoldson C, Rimorin C, Rocha D, Ruiz A, Sanchez REA, Sawyer L, Sedeno-Cortes A, Sevigny JP, Shapovalova N, Shepard N, Shulga L, Sigler AR, Siverts L, Soliman S, Somasundaram S, Staats B, Stewart K, Szelenyi E, Tieu M, Trader C, Tran A, van Velthoven CTJ, Walker M, Wang Y, Weed N, Wirthlin M, Wood T, Wynalda B, Yao Z, Zhou T, Ariza J, Dee N, Reding M, Ronellenfitch K, Mufti S, Sunkin SM, Smith KA, Esposito L, Waters J, Thyagarajan B, Yao S, Lein ES, Zeng H, Levi BP, Ngai J, Ting JT, Tasic B. Cell. 2025 May 16:S0092-8674(25)00513-6. doi: 10.1016/j.cell.2025.05.002. PubMed 40403729.
Backbone
  Vector backbone: pAAV2
  Vector type: AAV
Growth in bacteria
  Bacterial resistance: Ampicillin, 100 μg/mL
  Growth temperature: 37°C
  Growth strain: NEB Stable
  Copy number: High Copy
Gene/Insert
  Gene/Insert name: iCre(R297T)
  Species: Synthetic
  Promoter: minBG
  Cloning method: Gibson Cloning
Terms and licenses: Academic/Nonprofit Terms; Industry Terms: Not Available to Industry
Depositor comments: 5' Cloning Site: MluI (not destroyed), 3' Cloning Site: SgrAI (not destroyed). Please visit https://doi.org/10.1101/2024.06.10.597244 for bioRxiv preprint.
How to cite: AiP1793 - pAAV-AiE0600m-minBG-iCre(297T)-BGHpA was a gift from Allen Institute for Brain Science & Bosiljka Tasic (Addgene plasmid # 220715 ; http://n2t.net/addgene:220715 ; RRID:Addgene_220715)
